>Addgene plasmid #147724 | pnEA-NpH-HsNot3_607-753_U | depositor full sequence | sequence record 290171 | Full Sequence
TTCTTGAAGACGAAAGGGCCTCGTGATACGCCTATTTTTATAGGTTAATGTCATGATAATAATGGTTTCT
TAGACGTCAGGTGGCACTTTTCGGGGAAATGTGCGCGGAACCCCTATTTGTTTATTTTTCTAAATACATT
CAAATATGTATCCGCTCATGAGACAATAACCCTGATAAATGCTTCAATAATATTGAAAAAGGAAGAGTAT
GAGTATTCAACATTTCCGTGTCGCCCTTATTCCCTTTTTTGCGGCATTTTGCCTTCCTGTTTTTGCTCAC
CCAGAAACGCTGGTGAAAGTAAAAGATGCTGAAGATCAGTTGGGTGCACGAGTGGGTTACATCGAACTGG
ATCTCAACAGCGGTAAGATCCTTGAGAGTTTTCGCCCCGAAGAACGTTTTCCAATGATGAGCACTTTTAA
AGTTCTGCTATGTGGCGCGGTATTATCCCGTGTTGACGCCGGGCAAGAGCAACTCGGTCGCCGCATACAC
TATTCTCAGAATGACTTGGTTGAGTACTCACCAGTCACAGAAAAGCATCTTACGGATGGCATGACAGTAA
GAGAATTATGCAGTGCTGCCATAACCATGAGTGATAACACTGCGGCCAACTTACTTCTGACAACGATCGG
AGGACCGAAGGAGCTAACCGCTTTTTTGCACAACATGGGGGATCATGTAACTCGCCTTGATCGTTGGGAA
CCGGAGCTGAATGAAGCCATACCAAACGACGAGCGTGACACCACGATGCCTGCAGCAATGGCAACAACGT
TGCGCAAACTATTAACTGGCGAACTACTTACTCTAGCTTCCCGGCAACAATTAATAGACTGGATGGAGGC
GGATAAAGTTGCAGGACCACTTCTGCGCTCGGCCCTTCCGGCTGGCTGGTTTATTGCTGATAAATCTGGA
GCCGGTGAGCGTGGGTCTCGCGGTATCATTGCAGCACTGGGGCCAGATGGTAAGCCCTCCCGTATCGTAG
TTATCTACACGACGGGGAGTCAGGCAACTATGGATGAACGAAATAGACAGATCGCTGAGATAGGTGCCTC
ACTGATTAAGCATTGGTAACTGTCAGACCAAGTTTACTCATATATACTTTAGATTGATTTAAAACTTCAT
TTTTAATTTAAAAGGATCTAGGTGAAGATCCTTTTTGATAATCTCATGACCAAAATCCCTTAACGTGAGT
TTTCGTTCCACTGAGCGTCAGACCCCGTAGAAAAGATCAAAGGATCTTCTTGAGATCCTTTTTTTCTGCG
CGTAATCTGCTGCTTGCAAACAAAAAAACCACCGCTACCAGCGGTGGTTTGTTTGCCGGATCAAGAGCTA
CCAACTCTTTTTCCGAAGGTAACTGGCTTCAGCAGAGCGCAGATACCAAATACTGTCCTTCTAGTGTAGC
CGTAGTTAGGCCACCACTTCAAGAACTCTGTAGCACCGCCTACATACCTCGCTCTGCTAATCCTGTTACC
AGTGGCTGCTGCCAGTGGCGATAAGTCGTGTCTTACCGGGTTGGACTCAAGACGATAGTTACCGGATAAG
GCGCAGCGGTCGGGCTGAACGGGGGGTTCGTGCACACAGCCCAGCTTGGAGCGAACGACCTACACCGAAC
TGAGATACCTACAGCGTGAGCTATGAGAAAGCGCCACGCTTCCCGAAGGGAGAAAGGCGGACAGGTATCC
GGTAAGCGGCAGGGTCGGAACAGGAGAGCGCACGAGGGAGCTTCCAGGGGGAAACGCCTGGTATCTTTAT
AGTCCTGTCGGGTTTCGCCACCTCTGACTTGAGCGTCGATTTTTGTGATGCTCGTCAGGGGGGCGGAGCC
TATGGAAAAACGCCAGCAACGCGGCCTTTTTACGGTTCCTGGCCTTTTGCTGGCCTTTTGCTCACATGTT
CTTTCCTGCGTTATCCCCTGATTCTGTGGATAACCGTATTACCGCCTTTGAGTGAGCTGATACCGCTCGC
CGCAGCCGAACGACCGAGCGCAGCGAGTCAGTGAGCGAGGAAGCGGAAGAGCGCCTGATGCGGTATTTTC
TCCTTACGCATCTGTGCGGTATTTCACACCGCATATATGGTGCACTCTCAGTACAATCTGCTCTGATGCC
GCATAGTTAAGCCAGTATACACTCCGCTATCGCTACGTGACTGGGTCATGGCTGCGCCCCGACACCCGCC
AACACCCGCTGACGCGCCCTGACGGGCTTGTCTGCTCCCGGCATCCGCTTACAGACAAGCTGTGACCGTC
TCCGGGAGCTGCATGTGTCAGAGGTTTTCACCGTCATCACCGAAACGCGCGAGGCAGCTGCGGTAAAGCT
CATCAGCGTGGTCGTGAAGCGATTCACAGATGTCTGCCTGTTCATCCGCGTCCAGCTCGTTGAGTTTCTC
CAGAAGCGTTAATGTCTGGCTTCTGATAAAGCGGGCCATGTTAAGGGCGGTTTTTTCCTGTTTGGTCACT
GATGCCTCCGTGTAAGGGGGATTTCTGTTCATGGGGGTAATGATACCGATGAAACGAGAGAGGATGCTCA
CGATACGGGTTACTGATGATGAACATGCCCGGTTACTGGAACGTTGTGAGGGTAAACAACTGGCGGTATG
GATGCGGCGGGACCAGAGAAAAATCACTCAGGGTCAATGCCAGCGCTTCGTTAATACAGATGTAGGTGTT
CCACAGGGTAGCCAGCAGCATCCTGCGATGCAGATCCGGAACATAATGGTGCAGGGCGCTGACTTCCGCG
TTTCCAGACTTTACGAAACACGGAAACCGAAGACCATTCATGTTGTTGCTCAGGTCGCAGACGTTTTGCA
GCAGCAGTCGCTTCACGTTCGCTCGCGTATCGGTGATTCATTCTGCTAACCAGTAAGGCAACCCCGCCAG
CCTAGCCGGGTCCTCAACGACAGGAGCACGATCATGCGCACCCGTGGCCAGGACCCAACGCTGCCCGAGA
TGCGCCGCGTGCGGCTGCTGGAGATGGCGGACGCGATGGATATGTTCTGCCAAGGGTTGGTTTGCGCATT
CACAGTTCTCCGCAAGAATTGATTGGCTCCAATTCTTGGAGTGGTGAATCCGTTAGCGAGGTGCCGCCGG
CTTCCATTCAGGTCGAGGTGGCCCGGCTCCATGCACCGCGACGCAACGCGGGGAGGCAGACAAGGTATAG
GGCGGCGCCTACAATCCATGCCAACCCGTTCCATGTGCTCGCCGAGGCGGCATAAATCGCCGTGACGATC
AGCGGTCCAGTGATCGAAGTTAGGCTGGTAAGAGCCGCGAGCGATCCTTGAAGCTGTCCCTGATGGTCGT
CATCTACCTGCCTGGACAGCATGGCCTGCAACGCGGGCATCCCGATGCCGCCGGAAGCGAGAAGAATCAT
AATGGGGAAGGCCATCCAGCCTCGCGTCGCGAACGCCAGCAAGACGTAGCCCAGCGCGTCGGCCGCCATG
CCGGCGATAATGGCCTGCTTCTCGCCGAAACGTTTGGTGGCGGGACCAGTGACGAAGGCTTGAGCGAGGG
CGTGCAAGATTCCGAATACCGCAAGCGACAGGCCGATCATCGTCGCGCTCCAGCGAAAGCGGTCCTCGCC
GAAAATGACCCAGAGCGCTGCCGGCACCTGTCCTACGAGTTGCATGATAAAGAAGACAGTCATAAGTGCG
GCGACGATAGTCATGCCCCGCGCCCACCGGAAGGAGCTGACTGGGTTGAAGGCTCTCAAGGGCATCGGTC
GAGATCCCGGTGCCTAATGAGTGAGCTAACTTACATTAATTGCGTTGCGCTCACTGCCCGCTTTCCAGTC
GGGAAACCTGTCGTGCCAGCTGCATTAATGAATCGGCCAACGCGCGGGGAGAGGCGGTTTGCGTATTGGG
CGCCAGGGTGGTTTTTCTTTTCACCAGTGAGACGGGCAACAGCTGATTGCCCTTCACCGCCTGGCCCTGA
GAGAGTTGCAGCAAGCGGTCCACGCTGGTTTGCCCCAGCAGGCGAAAATCCTGTTTGATGGTGGTTAACG
GCGGGATATAACATGAGCTGTCTTCGGTATCGTCGTATCCCACTACCGAGATATCCGCACCAACGCGCAG
CCCGGACTCGGTAATGGCGCGCATTGCGCCCAGCGCCATCTGATCGTTGGCAACCAGCATCGCAGTGGGA
ACGATGCCCTCATTCAGCATTTGCATGGTTTGTTGAAAACCGGACATGGCACTCCAGTCGCCTTCCCGTT
CCGCTATCGGCTGAATTTGATTGCGAGTGAGATATTTATGCCAGCCAGCCAGACGCAGACGCGCCGAGAC
AGAACTTAATGGGCCCGCTAACAGCGCGATTTGCTGGTGACCCAATGCGACCAGATGCTCCACGCCCAGT
CGCGTACCGTCTTCATGGGAGAAAATAATACTGTTGATGGGTGTCTGGTCAGAGACATCAAGAAATAACG
CCGGAACATTAGTGCAGGCAGCTTCCACAGCAATGGCATCCTGGTCATCCAGCGGATAGTTAATGATCAG
CCCACTGACGCGTTGCGCGAGAAGATTGTGCACCGCCGCTTTACAGGCTTCGACGCCGCTTCGTTCTACC
ATCGACACCACCACGCTGGCACCCAGTTGATCGGCGCGAGATTTAATCGCCGCGACAATTTGCGACGGCG
CGTGCAGGGCCAGACTGGAGGTGGCAACGCCAATCAGCAACGACTGTTTGCCCGCCAGTTGTTGTGCCAC
GCGGTTGGGAATGTAATTCAGCTCCGCCATCGCCGCTTCCACTTTTTCCCGCGTTTTCGCAGAAACGTGG
CTGGCCTGGTTCACCACGCGGGAAACGGTCTGATAAGAGACACCGGCATACTCTGCGACATCGTATAACG
TTACTGGTTTCACATTCACCACCCTGAATTGACTCTCTTCCGGGCGCTATCATGCCATACCGCGAAAGGT
TTTGCGCCATTCGATGGTGTCCGGGATCTCGACGCTCTCCCTTATGCGACTCCTGCATTAGGAAGCAGCC
CAGTAGTAGGTTGAGGCCGTTGAGCACCGCCGCCGCAAGGAATGGTGCATGCAAGGAGATGGCGCCCAAC
AGTCCCCCGGCCACGGGGCCTGCCACCATACCCACGCCGAAACAAGCGCTCATGAGCCCGAAGTGGCGAG
CCCGATCTTCCCCATCGGTGATGTCGGCGATATAGGCGCCAGCAACCGCACCTGTGGCGCCGGTGATGCC
GGCCACGATGCGTCCGGCGTAGAGGATCGAGATCTCGATCCCGCGAAATTAATACGACTCACTATAGGGG
AATTGTGAGCGGATAACAATTCCCCACTAGTAATAATTTTGTTTAACTTTAAGAAGGAGATATACCATGG
GCAGCAGCCATCATCATCATCATCACAGCAGCGGTACCGGCAGCGGCCTGGAAGTTCTGTTCCAGGGGCC
CCATATGCTCACCAAGGAGCAGCTCTATCAGCAGGCCATGGAAGAGGCCGCCTGGCACCACATGCCTCAC
CCCTCTGACTCTGAGCGTATTCGGCAGTACCTCCCCCGGAACCCCTGTCCGACGCCCCCCTACCACCACC
AGATGCCACCCCCACACTCGGACACTGTGGAATTCTACCAGCGCCTGTCGACCGAGACACTCTTCTTCAT
CTTCTACTATCTGGAGGGCACTAAGGCACAGTATCTGGCAGCCAAGGCCCTAAAGAAGCAGTCATGGCGA
TTCCACACCAAGTACATGATGTGGTTCCAGAGGCACGAGGAGCCCAAGACCATCACTGACGAGTTTGAGC
AGGGCACCTACATCTACTTTGACTACGAGAAGTGGGGCCAGCGGAAGAAGGAAGGCTTCACCTTTGAGTA
CCGCTACCTGGAGGACCGGGACCTCCAGTGAGGATCCTAATAGTCTAGAGCTAGCCCTAGGAGATCCGGC
TGCTAACAAAGCCCGAAAGGAAGCTGAGTTGGCTGCTGCCACCGCTGAGCAATAACTAGCATAACCCCTT
GGGGCCTCTAAACGGGTCTTGAGGGGTTTTTTGCTGAAAGGAGGAACTATATCCGGATATCCCGCAAGAG
GCCCGGCAGTACCGGCATAACCAAGCCTATGCCTACAGCATCCAGGGTGACGGTGCCGAGGATGACGATG
AGCGCATTGTTAGATTTCATACACGGTGCCTGACTGCGTTAGCAATTTAACTGTGATAAACTACCGCATT
AAAGCTTATCGATGATAAGCTGTCAAACATGAGAA
Features (pLannotate 1.2.2; 20 found; start..end, strand, type, name):
    104..208     +  promoter       AmpR promoter: bla
    209..1069    +  CDS            AmpR: β-lactamase; bla; confers resistance to ampicillin, carbenicillin, and related antibiotics
   1240..1828    +  rep_origin     ori: high-copy-number ColE1/pMB1/pBR322/pUC origin of replication
   2014..2156    -  misc_feature   bom: basis of mobility region from pBR322
   2258..2449    -  CDS            rop: Rop protein, which maintains plasmids at low copy number; rop
   2466..2846    +  CDS            YPB1_ECOLX: Protein predicted: Swiss-Prot protein existence level 4. From Escherichia coli.
   3088..3712    -  CDS            TcR (fragment): tetracycline efflux protein; tet; confers resistance to tetracycline
   3727..3748    -  protein_bind   CAP binding site: CAP binding activates transcription in the presence of cAMP. E. coli catabolite activator protein
   3761..4843    -  CDS            lacI: lac repressor; lacI; The lac repressor binds to the lac operator to inhibit transcription in E. coli. This inhibition can be relieved by adding lactose or isopropyl-β-D-thiogalactopyranoside (IPTG).
   4844..4921    -  promoter       lacI promoter: lacI
   4929..5208    -  CDS            TcR (fragment): tetracycline efflux protein; tet; confers resistance to tetracycline
   5230..5248    +  promoter       T7 promoter: promoter for bacteriophage T7 RNA polymerase
   5249..5273    +  protein_bind   lac operator: The lac repressor binds to the lac operator to inhibit transcription in E. coli. This inhibition can be relieved by adding lactose or isopropyl-β-D-thiogalactopyranoside (IPTG). lac repressor encoded by lacI
   5288..5310    +  RBS            RBS: efficient ribosome binding site from bacteriophage T7 gene 10 (Olins and Rangwala, 1989)
   5329..5345    +  CDS            capTEV™ (fragment): composite tag for in vivo biotinylation, TEV protease cleavage, and 6xHis tagging
   5386..5838    +  CDS            Cnot3 (fragment): CNOT3_MOUSE - Also known as Not3. Experimental evidence at protein level: Swiss-Prot protein existence level 1. Component of the CCR4-NOT complex which is one of the major cellular mRNA deadenylases and is linked to various cellular processes including bulk mRNA degradation, miRNA-mediated repression, translational repression during translational initiation and general transcription regulation. Additional complex functions may be a consequence of its influence on mRNA expression. May be involved in metabolic regulation; may be involved in recruitment of the CCR4-NOT complex to deadenylation ta
   5879..5928    +  CDS            SET1 (fragment): solubility-enhancement tag derived from T7 phage gene 10B
   5936..5983    +  terminator     T7 terminator: transcription terminator for bacteriophage T7 RNA polymerase
   6006..6110    -  CDS            TcR (fragment): tetracycline efflux protein; tet; confers resistance to tetracycline
   6158..6186    -  promoter       tet promoter: E. coli promoter for tetracycline efflux protein gene
