[The description below was written by a language model from this plasmid's Addgene catalogue record and pLannotate feature annotations shown in this document.]
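Description:
pnEA-NpH-HsNot3_607-753_U is a 6.2 kb bacterial expression plasmid for producing a C-terminal fragment (residues 607–753) of human CNOT3, the NOT3 subunit of the CCR4-NOT deadenylase complex. The catalogue entry lists the backbone as unknown, but the annotated features show a pET-like, pBR322-derived architecture. It has a ColE1/pMB1-type origin accompanied by the bom mobilisation region and the rop gene, which keeps copy number low and matches the "low copy" designation in the record. Selection is through the β-lactamase (ampicillin resistance) gene under its own promoter. Several interrupted fragments of the tetracycline resistance gene and its promoter remain as non-functional leftovers of the parental vector.

The expression cassette consists of a T7 promoter followed by a lac operator, the phage T7 gene 10 ribosome binding site, the coding region and a T7 terminator. A lacI gene with its own promoter is carried on the plasmid, so transcription is repressed until induction with IPTG in a host that supplies T7 RNA polymerase. A short match to a composite His/TEV-type tag lies just upstream of the insert, suggesting a small N-terminal affinity tag, possibly a His tag, although the record does not define the tag or any cleavage site explicitly. The insert was annotated by homology to mouse Cnot3, but the catalogue states that it is human, derived from a Kazusa cDNA clone, with two silent changes relative to the reference transcript. The short "SET1" hit between the insert and the terminator is probably residual T7 gene 10 vector sequence rather than a functional fusion. The associated work concerns the structure and assembly of the human NOT module, so the plasmid is suited to recombinant production of this CNOT3 domain for structural and biochemical studies.
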