Addgene plasmid #147724: pnEA-NpH-HsNot3_607-753_U
Purpose: Bacterial Expression of HsNot3_607-753
Depositing lab: Elisa Izaurralde. Depositing organization: Max Planck Institute for Developmental Biology. Publication: Structure and assembly of the NOT module of the human CCR4-NOT complex. Boland A, Chen Y, Raisch T, Jonas S, Kuzuoglu-Ozturk D, Wohlbold L, Weichenrieder O, Izaurralde E. Nat Struct Mol Biol. 2013 Nov;20(11):1289-97. doi: 10.1038/nsmb.2681. Epub 2013 Oct 13. PubMed 24121232.
Backbone
  Vector backbone: Unknown
  Vector type: Bacterial Expression
Growth in bacteria
  Bacterial resistance: Ampicillin, 100 μg/mL
  Growth temperature: 37°C
  Growth strain: DH5alpha
  Copy number: Low Copy
Gene/Insert
  Gene/Insert name: HsNot3_607-753 (alt name: CNOT3 cloned from a Kazusa clone : KIAA0691)
  Species: H. sapiens (human)
  Mutation: two silent mutations compared to the sequence given by NCBI: NM_014516.3.
  Entrez Gene: CNOT3 (a.k.a. IDDSADF, LENG2, NOT3, NOT3H)
  Cloning method: Unknown
Terms and licenses: Academic/Nonprofit Terms; Industry Terms: Not Available to Industry
Depositor comments: Plasmids from this collection were made available to the research community and donated after the lab closed. Please note that the sequence provided by the depositing laboratory may be theoretical/predicted or based on Sanger sequencing results. There may be discrepancies between sequencing results obtained by Addgene and the depositor sequence. If an Addgene verified sequence is not available, please contact before placing your order to request that our lab fully sequence the plasmid.
How to cite: pnEA-NpH-HsNot3_607-753_U was a gift from Elisa Izaurralde (Addgene plasmid # 147724 ; http://n2t.net/addgene:147724 ; RRID:Addgene_147724)
